Addgene plasmid #230877: AiP15571: pAAV-AiE1426m-minBG-iCre(R297T)-BGHpA (Alias: CN5571)
Purpose: AiE1426m is an enhancer sequence, designed to drive AAV-mediated transgene expression in striatal Sst-Chodl interneurons
Depositing lab: Allen Institute for Brain Science & Jonathan Ting. Depositing organization: Allen Institute. Publication: Enhancer AAV toolbox for accessing and perturbing striatal cell types and circuits. Hunker AC, Wirthlin ME, Gill G, Johansen NJ, Hooper M, Omstead V, Vargas S, Lerma MN, Taskin N, Weed N, Laird WD, Bishaw YM, Bendrick JL, Gore BB, Ben-Simon Y, Opitz-Araya X, Martinez RA, Way SW, Thyagarajan B, Otto S, Sanchez REA, Alexander JR, Amaya A, Amster A, Arbuckle J, Ayala A, Baker PM, Barcelli T, Barta S, Bertagnolli D, Bielstein C, Bishwakarma P, Bowlus J, Boyer G, Brouner K, Casian B, Casper T, Chakka AB, Chakrabarty R, Chong P, Clark M, Colbert K, Daniel S, Dawe T, Departee M, DiValentin P, Donadio NP, Dotson NI, Dwivedi D, Egdorf T, Fliss T, Gary A, Goldy J, Grasso C, Groce EL, Gudsnuk K, Han W, Haradon Z, Hastings S, Helback O, Ho WV, Huang C, Johnson T, Jones DL, Juneau Z, Kenney J, Leibly M, Li S, Liang E, Loeffler H, Lusk NA, Madigan Z, Malloy J, Malone J, McCue R, Melchor J, Mich JK, Moosman S, Morin E, Naidoo R, Newman D, Ngo K, Nguyen K, Oster AL, Ouellette B, Oyama AA, Pena N, Pham T, Phillips E, Pom C, Potekhina L, Ransford S, Ray PL, Reding M, Rette DF, Reynoldson C, Rimorin C, Sigler AR, Rocha DB, Ronellenfitch K, Ruiz A, Sawyer L, Sevigny JP, Shapovalova NV, Shepard N, Shulga L, Soliman S, Staats B, Taormina MJ, Tieu M, Wang Y, Wilkes J, Wood T, Zhou T, Williford A, Dee N, Mollenkopf T, Ng L, Esposito L, Kalmbach BE, Yao S, Ariza J, Collman F, Mufti S, Smith K, Waters J, Ersing I, Patrick M, Zeng H, Lein ES, Kojima Y, Horwitz G, Owen SF, Levi BP, Daigle TL, Tasic B, Bakken TE, Ting JT. Neuron. 2025 May 21;113(10):1507-1524.e17. doi: 10.1016/j.neuron.2025.04.035. PubMed 40403704.
Backbone
  Vector backbone: pAAV
  Vector type: Mammalian Expression, AAV
Growth in bacteria
  Bacterial resistance: Ampicillin, 100 μg/mL
  Growth temperature: 30°C
  Growth strain: NEB Stable
  Copy number: Unknown
Gene/Insert
  Gene/Insert name: iCre(R297T)
Terms and licenses: Academic/Nonprofit Terms; Industry Terms: Not Available to Industry
Depositor comments: Please visit https://doi.org/10.1101/2024.09.27.615553 for bioRxiv preprint.
How to cite: AiP15571: pAAV-AiE1426m-minBG-iCre(R297T)-BGHpA (Alias: CN5571) was a gift from Allen Institute for Brain Science & Jonathan Ting (Addgene plasmid # 230877 ; http://n2t.net/addgene:230877 ; RRID:Addgene_230877) For viral preps, please replace (Addgene plasmid # 230877) in the above sentence with: (Addgene viral prep # 230877-AAV2)
