[The description below was written by a language model from this plasmid's Addgene catalogue record and pLannotate feature annotations shown in this document.]
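Description:
AiP15571: pAAV-AiE1426m-minBG-iCre(R297T)-BGHpA (alias CN5571) is a 5,090 nt AAV transfer plasmid for mammalian expression, built on a pAAV backbone and designed to be packaged into recombinant adeno-associated virus. It is maintained in bacteria through a high-copy ColE1/pUC-type origin and selected with ampicillin via the β-lactamase gene and its own promoter. An f1 phage origin and small remnants of pBR322 bom and rop sequences are also present in the backbone. The expression cassette is flanked by AAV2 inverted terminal repeats, which provide the signals for genome replication and packaging. The annotation detects the right ITR in full, but the left one only as two short fragments.

Between the ITRs, the construct name indicates that the AiE1426m enhancer sits upstream of a minimal beta-globin promoter (minBG). Neither element is annotated as such in the feature table. The enhancer supplies cell-type specificity while the minimal promoter provides only a basal transcription start. Two short hits to Ddx6 coding sequence fall in the region upstream of the Cre reading frame. These most likely reflect sequence similarity within the enhancer/promoter region rather than an intended protein-coding insert, though the record does not clarify this. The payload is iCre(R297T), a point-mutant form of the codon-improved Cre recombinase from phage P1, which catalyses recombination between loxP sites. It is followed by the bovine growth hormone polyadenylation signal. The record does not state the reason for the R297T substitution.

According to the stated purpose, the enhancer is designed to drive AAV-mediated transgene expression in striatal Sst-Chodl interneurons. The vector would therefore deliver Cre to that population, for example to activate or invert loxP-dependent reporters or effectors.
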