Features (pLannotate 1.2.2; 14 found; start..end, strand, type, name):
     12..39      +  repeat_region  AAV2 ITR (fragment): inverted terminal repeat of adeno-associated virus serotype 2 inverted
     68..95      +  repeat_region  AAV2 ITR (fragment): inverted terminal repeat of adeno-associated virus serotype 2 inverted
    611..805     +  CDS            Ddx6 (fragment): DDX6_MOUSE - Also known as Hlr2, Rck. Experimental evidence at protein level: Swiss-Prot protein existence level 1. Essential for the formation of P-bodies, cytosolic membrane- less ribonucleoprotein granules involved in RNA metabolism through the coordinated storage of mRNAs encoding regulatory functions (By similarity). Plays a role in P-bodies to coordinate the storage of translationally inactive mRNAs in the cytoplasm and prevent their degradation (By similarity). In the process of mRNA degradation, plays a role in mRNA decapping (By similarity). Blocks autophagy in nutrient- rich conditio
    889..954     +  CDS            ddx6 (fragment): DDX6_XENLA - Also known as p54h. Experimental evidence at protein level: Swiss-Prot protein existence level 1. ATP-dependent RNA helicase that is an integral component of messenger ribonucleoprotein complexes (mRNPs), storage particles that mask maternal mRNAs from the translational apparatus during oocyte maturation. From Xenopus laevis (African clawed frog).
   1059..2084    +  CDS            cre: RECR_BPP1 - Experimental evidence at protein level: Swiss-Prot protein existence level 1. Catalyzes site-specific recombination between two 34-base- pair LOXP sites. Its role is to maintain the phage genome as a monomeric unit-copy plasmid in the lysogenic state. From Escherichia phage P1 (Bacteriophage P1).
   2124..2235    +  polyA_signal   bGH poly(A) signal: bovine growth hormone polyadenylation signal
   2353..2493    +  repeat_region  AAV2 ITR: inverted terminal repeat of adeno-associated virus serotype 2 inverted
   2498..2549    -  misc_feature   bom (fragment): basis of mobility region from pBR322
   2568..3023    +  rep_origin     f1 ori (sequence partly withheld): f1 bacteriophage origin of replication; arrow indicates direction of (+) strand synthesis
   3024..3073    -  misc_feature   bom (fragment): basis of mobility region from pBR322
   3175..3210    -  CDS            rop (fragment): Rop protein, which maintains plasmids at low copy number; rop
   3305..3409    +  promoter       AmpR promoter: bla
   3410..4270    +  CDS            AmpR: β-lactamase; bla; confers resistance to ampicillin, carbenicillin, and related antibiotics
   4441..5029    +  rep_origin     ori: high-copy-number ColE1/pMB1/pBR322/pUC origin of replication
>Addgene plasmid #230877 | AiP15571: pAAV-AiE1426m-minBG-iCre(R297T)-BGHpA (Alias: CN5571) | addgene full sequence | sequence record 459476 | Addgene NGS Result
CCTGCAGGCAGCTGCGCGCTCGCTCGCTCACTGAGGCCGCCCGGGCGTCGGGCGACCTTTGGTCGCCCGG
CCTCAGTGAGCGAGCGAGCGCGCAGAGAGGGAGTGGCCAACTCCATCACTAGGGGTTCCTGCGGCCGCAC
GCGTATTATGCTAATATGCCATAATTAACATAAATTAACATAGTTCTTTGTGGGACCCCAGTTAATTCAT
GTGAGAAAACATAAAATGTCAGGGTCGCGGCGAGGGGCCGGTAGGGGTGGGCGGAGGTTTCTGAGGAGGG
AGCTTTTGGGAGCTTCGAGTCAACAATAAAGGACCGAGGGTTCGGAGCAGGAGTGGCCTCGGTAAATGAA
TTCAGATATAATTCAAGCTTATTAGAGGGCTTTTTAAAAAAATAAAAAATTGATTCAGTGTATGAAAGCA
AGTTAACTACTTCTGTTCACCATTGAGAGACTTACAGGTGCTTGCCTGAACTGCAATAAAGGACTCTTAT
TATTGATCAGGACTTATTTATCTCTTCATTTTGGAGAGCCTCATAAACTGTTATTACAGTTTCTCTACTG
ACTTTGAAAAGTTTGAAGTTTGAAAGAGACACCTGTGCAGCTAACAAAGCATGAGCACGGCCAGAACAGA
GAACCCTGTTATCATGGGTCTATCCAGTCAGAACGGCCAGCTGAGGGGCCCTGTGAAAGCCAGTGCTGGC
CCTGGAGGAGGGGGCACACAGCCACAGATGAACCAGTTGAAGAACACCAACACAATCAATAACGGCACTC
CGCAGCAAGCCCAGAGCATGGCCGCCACGATTAAGCATGTCTGATGTTCATAAAGGCCAGAAGAGTTTGT
TGAAGCCACTGAACTTAGGTTATAAATGATGACCTGGTGATGACTGGAAAGACATTAAAACTCCCTCCAA
AGGATCTAAGAATCAAAACTCTGGATGTGACCTCGAGCTCGGGCTGGGCATAAAAGTCAGGGCAGAGCCA
TCTATTGCTTACATTTGCTTCTGGGATCCAGATCTTTCGAAGCTAGCCACCATGGTGCCCAAGAAGAAGA
GGAAAGTCTCCAACCTGCTGACTGTGCACCAAAACCTGCCTGCCCTCCCTGTGGATGCCACCTCTGATGA
AGTCAGGAAGAACCTGATGGACATGTTCAGGGACAGGCAGGCCTTCTCTGAACACACCTGGAAGATGCTC
CTGTCTGTGTGCAGATCCTGGGCTGCCTGGTGCAAGCTGAACAACAGGAAATGGTTCCCTGCTGAACCTG
AGGATGTGAGGGACTACCTCCTGTACCTGCAAGCCAGAGGCCTGGCTGTGAAGACCATCCAACAGCACCT
GGGCCAGCTCAACATGCTGCACAGGAGATCTGGCCTGCCTCGCCCTTCTGACTCCAATGCTGTGTCCCTG
GTGATGAGGAGAATCAGAAAGGAGAATGTGGATGCTGGGGAGAGAGCCAAGCAGGCCCTGGCCTTTGAAC
GCACTGACTTTGACCAAGTCAGATCCCTGATGGAGAACTCTGACAGATGCCAGGACATCAGGAACCTGGC
CTTCCTGGGCATTGCCTACAACACCCTGCTGCGCATTGCCGAAATTGCCAGAATCAGAGTGAAGGACATC
TCCCGCACCGATGGTGGGAGAATGCTGATCCACATTGGCAGGACCAAGACCCTGGTGTCCACAGCTGGTG
TGGAGAAGGCCCTGTCCCTGGGGGTTACCAAGCTGGTGGAGAGATGGATCTCTGTGTCTGGTGTGGCTGA
TGACCCCAACAACTACCTGTTCTGCCGGGTCAGAAAGAATGGTGTGGCTGCCCCTTCTGCCACCTCCCAA
CTGTCCACCCGGGCCCTGGAAGGGATCTTTGAGGCCACCCACCGCCTGATCTATGGTGCCAAGGATGACT
CTGGGCAGAGATACCTGGCCTGGTCTGGCCACTCTGCCAGAGTGGGTGCTGCCACCGACATGGCCAGGGC
TGGTGTGTCCATCCCTGAAATCATGCAGGCTGGTGGCTGGACCAATGTGAACATTGTGATGAACTACATC
AGAAACCTGGACTCTGAGACTGGGGCCATGGTGAGGCTGCTCGAAGATGGGGACTGAGGCGCGCCGAATT
CAAGCTTCTCGAGAGATCTTCGACTGTGCCTTCTAGTTGCCAGCCATCTGTTGTTTGCCCCTCCCCCGTG
CCTTCCTTGACCCTGGAAGGTGCCACTCCCACTGTCCTTTCCTAATAAAATGAGGAAATTGCATCGCATT
GTCTGAGTAGGTGTCATTCTATTCTGGGGGGTGGGGTGGGGCAGGACAGCAAGGGGGAGGATTGGGAAGA
CAATAGCAGGCATGAGATCTCACGTGCGGACCGAGCGGCCGCAGGAACCCCTAGTGATGGAGTTGGCCAC
TCCCTCTCTGCGCGCTCGCTCGCTCACTGAGGCCGGGCGACCAAAGGTCGCCCGACGCCCGGGCTTTGCC
CGGGCGGCCTCAGTGAGCGAGCGAGCGCGCAGCTGCCTGCAGGGGCGCCTGATGCGGTATTTTCTCCTTA
CGCATCTGTGCGGTATTTCACACCGCATA
[95 nt withheld, positions 2550-2644]
T
[46 nt withheld, positions 2646-2691]
C
[141 nt withheld, positions 2693-2833]
CCTTTGACGTTGGAGTCCACGTTCTTT
[37 nt withheld, positions 2861-2897]
ACTCTATCTCGGGCTATTCTTTTGATTTATAAGGGATTTTGCCGATTTCGGTCTATTGGTTAAAAAATGA
GCTGATTTAACAAAAATTTAACGCGAATTTTAACAAAATATTAACGTTTACAATTTTATGGTGCACTCTC
AGTACAATCTGCTCTGATGCCGCATAGTTAAGCCAGCCCCGACACCCGCCAACACCCGCTGACGCGCCCT
GACGGGCTTGTCTGCTCCCGGCATCCGCTTACAGACAAGCTGTGACCGTCTCCGGGAGCTGCATGTGTCA
GAGGTTTTCACCGTCATCACCGAAACGCGCGAGACGAAAGGGCCTCGTGATACGCCTATTTTTATAGGTT
AATGTCATGATAATAATGGTTTCTTAGACGTCAGGTGGCACTTTTCGGGGAAATGTGCGCGGAACCCCTA
TTTGTTTATTTTTCTAAATACATTCAAATATGTATCCGCTCATGAGACAATAACCCTGATAAATGCTTCA
ATAATATTGAAAAAGGAAGAGTATGAGTATTCAACATTTCCGTGTCGCCCTTATTCCCTTTTTTGCGGCA
TTTTGCCTTCCTGTTTTTGCTCACCCAGAAACGCTGGTGAAAGTAAAAGATGCTGAAGATCAGTTGGGTG
CACGAGTGGGTTACATCGAACTGGATCTCAACAGCGGTAAGATCCTTGAGAGTTTTCGCCCCGAAGAACG
TTTTCCAATGATGAGCACTTTTAAAGTTCTGCTATGTGGCGCGGTATTATCCCGTATTGACGCCGGGCAA
GAGCAACTCGGTCGCCGCATACACTATTCTCAGAATGACTTGGTTGAGTACTCACCAGTCACAGAAAAGC
ATCTTACGGATGGCATGACAGTAAGAGAATTATGCAGTGCTGCCATAACCATGAGTGATAACACTGCGGC
CAACTTACTTCTGACAACGATCGGAGGACCGAAGGAGCTAACCGCTTTTTTGCACAACATGGGGGATCAT
GTAACTCGCCTTGATCGTTGGGAACCGGAGCTGAATGAAGCCATACCAAACGACGAGCGTGACACCACGA
TGCCTGTAGCAATGGCAACAACGTTGCGCAAACTATTAACTGGCGAACTACTTACTCTAGCTTCCCGGCA
ACAATTAATAGACTGGATGGAGGCGGATAAAGTTGCAGGACCACTTCTGCGCTCGGCCCTTCCGGCTGGC
TGGTTTATTGCTGATAAATCTGGAGCCGGTGAGCGTGGGTCTCGCGGTATCATTGCAGCACTGGGGCCAG
ATGGTAAGCCCTCCCGTATCGTAGTTATCTACACGACGGGGAGTCAGGCAACTATGGATGAACGAAATAG
ACAGATCGCTGAGATAGGTGCCTCACTGATTAAGCATTGGTAACTGTCAGACCAAGTTTACTCATATATA
CTTTAGATTGATTTAAAACTTCATTTTTAATTTAAAAGGATCTAGGTGAAGATCCTTTTTGATAATCTCA
TGACCAAAATCCCTTAACGTGAGTTTTCGTTCCACTGAGCGTCAGACCCCGTAGAAAAGATCAAAGGATC
TTCTTGAGATCCTTTTTTTCTGCGCGTAATCTGCTGCTTGCAAACAAAAAAACCACCGCTACCAGCGGTG
GTTTGTTTGCCGGATCAAGAGCTACCAACTCTTTTTCCGAAGGTAACTGGCTTCAGCAGAGCGCAGATAC
CAAATACTGTTCTTCTAGTGTAGCCGTAGTTAGGCCACCACTTCAAGAACTCTGTAGCACCGCCTACATA
CCTCGCTCTGCTAATCCTGTTACCAGTGGCTGCTGCCAGTGGCGATAAGTCGTGTCTTACCGGGTTGGAC
TCAAGACGATAGTTACCGGATAAGGCGCAGCGGTCGGGCTGAACGGGGGGTTCGTGCACACAGCCCAGCT
TGGAGCGAACGACCTACACCGAACTGAGATACCTACAGCGTGAGCTATGAGAAAGCGCCACGCTTCCCGA
AGGGAGAAAGGCGGACAGGTATCCGGTAAGCGGCAGGGTCGGAACAGGAGAGCGCACGAGGGAGCTTCCA
GGGGGAAACGCCTGGTATCTTTATAGTCCTGTCGGGTTTCGCCACCTCTGACTTGAGCGTCGATTTTTGT
GATGCTCGTCAGGGGGGCGGAGCCTATGGAAAAACGCCAGCAACGCGGCCTTTTTACGGTTCCTGGCCTT
TTGCTGGCCTTTTGCTCACATGT
